Addgene plasmid #24608: pcDNA3-PKCZeta KR HA Tagged
Depositing lab: Jeff Wrana. Depositing organization: Sinai Health System. Publication: Regulation of cell polarity and protrusion formation by targeting RhoA for degradation. Wang HR, Zhang Y, Ozdamar B, Ogunjimi AA, Alexandrova E, Thomsen GH, Wrana JL. Science. 2003 Dec 5. 302(5651):1775-9. 10.1126/science.1090772 PubMed 14657501.
Backbone
  Vector backbone: pcDNA3
  Backbone size w/o insert (bp): 5400
  Vector type: Mammalian Expression
Growth in bacteria
  Bacterial resistance: Ampicillin, 100 μg/mL
  Growth temperature: 37°C
  Growth strain: DH5alpha
  Copy number: High Copy
Gene/Insert
  Gene/Insert name: PKCZeta (alt name: PKC zeta)
  Species: R. norvegicus (rat)
  Mutation: K281R mutation in the ATP binding domain causing a kinase dead variant.
  GenBank ID: NM_022507.1 NP_071952.1
  Entrez Gene: Prkcz (a.k.a. 14-3-3-zetaisoform, Pkcz, r14-3-3)
  Tag / fusion protein: HA (C terminal on insert)
  Cloning method: Restriction Enzyme
  Sequencing primers: 5′ CMV-F; 3′ BGH-rev
Terms and licenses: Academic/Nonprofit Terms; Industry Terms
How to cite: pcDNA3-PKCZeta KR HA Tagged was a gift from Jeff Wrana (Addgene plasmid # 24608 ; http://n2t.net/addgene:24608 ; RRID:Addgene_24608)
