[The description below was written by a language model from this plasmid's Addgene catalogue record.]
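Description:
pcDNA3-PKCZeta KR HA Tagged is a mammalian expression plasmid built on the roughly 5.4 kb pcDNA3 backbone and carrying a kinase-dead form of rat protein kinase C zeta (Prkcz). It is maintained in E. coli as a high-copy plasmid under ampicillin selection. The record provides no feature table, so individual backbone elements are not itemised. The listed sequencing primers (CMV forward and BGH reverse) fit the standard pcDNA3 layout, in which the insert sits between the CMV immediate-early promoter and the bovine growth hormone polyadenylation signal, giving strong constitutive expression in transfected mammalian cells. pcDNA3 backbones normally also carry a neomycin resistance cassette for G418 selection of stable lines, but the record does not state a mammalian selection marker for this construct.

The insert encodes PKC zeta, an atypical PKC isoform, with a K281R substitution in the ATP-binding domain. Replacing this lysine abolishes catalytic activity, so the protein can be expressed but cannot phosphorylate substrates. An HA epitope tag is fused to the C terminus of the insert, allowing detection by immunoblotting or immunofluorescence and recovery by immunoprecipitation, and distinguishing it from endogenous PKC zeta. The insert was introduced by restriction enzyme cloning, although the sites used are not recorded.

Constructs of this type are typically used as catalytically inactive controls alongside the wild-type kinase, or as potentially dominant-interfering variants, to test whether PKC zeta kinase activity is required for a given cellular response. The associated publication concerns regulation of cell polarity and protrusion formation through targeted degradation of RhoA, which suggests the context in which this mutant was used.
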