>Addgene plasmid #24608 | pcDNA3-PKCZeta KR HA Tagged | addgene partial sequence | sequence record 30614 | 24608 with BGH-rev
CTATAGAATAGGGCCCTCTAGATGCATGCTCGAGCGGCCGCCAGTGTGATGGATATCTGCAGAATTGGAT
CCTTAGGCGTAGTCAGGCACGTCGTAAGGATAGAATTCCACGGACTCCTCAGCAGACAGCAGAAGCGGGT
TGATGTACTCGAAGCCTTCGAACTCGGACTGGTCGATCCTCTTTATGACGTCCTCATCATCTGGGGTCAG
CTGTACGGGCTCGCTGGTGAACTGCGTGTCGAAGTTGTCCAGGCCATAGTCATCTGTGATCTGGGGCTGG
AAGGGAGGCAGGGTCTGCTTCTTTTCAAGCAGGTCCCAGTCTATGCTTCGGAAGAAGGCATGGGACTTGA
TGTCGGAAAACCCAGTCTGCGGCCGGCAGCCAAGCCTCTCTTTGGGATCCTTATTTAAAAATCCTTTCAA
GACGTGTGAGGCCTTGACAGACAGGAAACGGGGAATCCGAATTGGCTTTTCCAGGATAACTTGGAAAAGG
TAGTCTTCAGTATTCATGTCAGGGTTGTCTGTGATGATGTCAAAGGGGGAGCGCCCAGCCATCATCTCAA
ACATAAGGACACCCAGCGCCCACCAGTCCACGCTGAACCCGTACTCTTCTCCTCGCAGGANTTCGGGGGC
GATATAGTTCGGGGGTTCCACAAAAA
