>Addgene plasmid #24608 | pcDNA3-PKCZeta KR HA Tagged | addgene partial sequence | sequence record 90919 | CMV-F 5'-CGCAAATGGGCGGTAGGCGTG-3'
ACTAGAGAACCCACTGCTTACTGGCTTATCGAAATTAATACGACTCACTATAGGGAGACCCAAGCTTGGT
ACCGAGCTCGGATCCTCGAGGCCACCATGGAATTCCCCAGCAGGACCGACCCCAAGATGGACCGGAGCGG
CGGCCGCGTCCGTCTGAAGGCGCACTACGGCGGGGACATCCTGATTACCAGCGTGGACCCCACGACAACT
TTCCAGGACCTCTGTGAGGAAGTGCGAGACATGTGTGGCCTGCACCAGCAGCACCCACTCACCCTCAAGT
GGGTGGACAGTGAAGGTGACCCTTGTACTGTGTCCTCACAGATGGAGCTGGAGGAGGCCTTCCGCCTGGC
CTGTCAGGGCAGGGACGAAGTGCTCATCATCCACGTTTTCCCAAGCATCCCAGAACAACCGGGCATGCCT
TGTCCTGGAGAAGACAAGTCCATCTACCGCCGTGGAGCCAGAAGATGGAGGAAGCTATACCGAGCCAACG
GCCACCTCTTCCAAGCCAAGCGCTTTAACAGGAGAGCGTACTGTGGCCAGTGCAGCGAAAGGATATGGGG
CCTCGCGAGGCAGGGGTACAGGTGCATCAACTGCAAGCTGCTTGTCCATAAACGCTGCCACGTCCTCGTC
CCGCTGACCTGCAGGAGGCATATGGATTCTGTCATGCCTTCCCAAGAGCCTCCAGTAGATGACAAGAACG
ATGGTGTAGACCTTCCTTCAGAAGAAACTGATGGAATTGCTTATATTTCTTCATCTCGGAAACATGACAA
TATCAAAGATGATTCTGAGGACCTTAAGCCTGTCATCGATGGGGTGGATGGGATCAAAATCTCTCAGGGG
CTGGGGCTGCAAGACTTTGACCTCATCAGAGTCATCGGG
