>Addgene plasmid #24608 | pcDNA3-PKCZeta KR HA Tagged | addgene partial sequence | sequence record 90922 | rPKCz-F 5'-tcccaagagcctccagtaga-3'
AACTGATGGAATTGCTTATATTTCTTCATCTCGGAAACATGACAATATCAAAGATGATTCTGAGGACCTT
AAGCCTGTCATCGATGGGGTGGATGGGATCAAAATCTCTCAGGGGCTGGGGCTGCAAGACTTTGACCTCA
TCAGAGTCATCGGGCGTGGAAGCTATGCCAAGGTCCTCCTGGTGCGGTTGAAGAAAAACGACCAGATTTA
CGCCATGAGGGTGGTGAAGAAGGAGCTCGTCCACGACGATGAGGATATCGACTGGGTGCAGACAGAGAAG
CACGTGTTCGAGCAGGCATCCAGCAACCCCTTCCTGGTTGGCTTACACTCCTGCTTCCAGACAACGAGCC
GGTTGTTCCTGGTCATCGAGTATGTCAACGGGGGGGACCTCATGTTCCACATGCAGAGGCAGAGGAAGCT
TCCAGAGGAACACGCCAGGTTCTATGCTGCTGAGATCTGTATCGCTCTCAACTTCCTACATGAGAGAGGG
ATCATCTACCGGGACCTAAAACTGGACAACGTCCTCCTCGATGCCGATGGACACATTAAGCTGACGGACT
ACGGCATGTGCAAGGAAGGCCTAGGCCCCGGCGACACAACAAGCACTTTTTGTGGAACCCCGAACTATAT
CGCCCCCGAAATCCTGCGAGGAGAAGAGTACGGGTTCAGCGTGGACTGGTGGGCGCTGGGTGTCCTTATG
TTTGAGATGATGGCTGGGCGCTCCCCCTTTGACATCATCACAGACAACCCTGACATGAATACTGAAGACT
ACCTTTTCCAAGTTATCCTGGAAAAGCCAATTCGGATTCCCCGTTTCCTGTCTGTCAAGGCCTCACACGT
CTTG
